>Addgene plasmid #195725 | pUC57-mini v2-HF24_F11 | addgene full sequence | sequence record 385589 | Addgene NGS Result
CCAATGATGGTCTCGGAATCAGCAACGGCTTGCCGTTCAGCAGCAGCAGACCATTTTCAATCCGCACCTC
GCGGAAACCGACATCGCAGGCTTCTGCTTCAATCAGCGTGCCGTCGGCGGTGTGCAGTTCAACCACCGCA
CGATAGCGAGACCATCGGAAAGAACATGTGAGCAAAAGGCCAGCAAAAGGCCAGGAACCGTAAAAAGGCC
GCGTTGCTGGCGTTTTTCCATAGGCTCCGCCCCCCTGACGAGCATCACAAAAATCGACGCTCAAGTCAGA
GGTGGCGAAACCCGACAGGACTATAAAGATACCAGGCGTTTCCCCCTGGAAGCTCCCTCGTGCGCTCTCC
TGTTCCGACCCTGCCGCTTACCGGATACCTGTCCGCCTTTCTCCCTTCGGGAAGCGTGGCGCTTTCTCAT
AGCTCACGCTGTAGGTATCTCAGTTCGGTGTAGGTCGTTCGCTCCAAGCTGGGCTGTGTGCACGAACCCC
CCGTTCAGCCCGACCGCTGCGCCTTATCCGGTAACTATCGTCTTGAGTCCAACCCGGTAAGACACGACTT
ATCGCCACTGGCAGCAGCCACTGGTAACAGGATTAGCAGAGCGAGGTATGTAGGCGGTGCTACAGAGTTC
TTGAAGTGGTGGCCTAACTACGGCTACACTAGAAGAACAGTATTTGGTATCTGCGCTCTGCTGAAGCCAG
TTACCTTCGGAAAAAGAGTTGGTAGCTCTTGATCCGGCAAACAAACCACCGCTGGTAGCGGTGGTTTTTT
TGTTTGCAAGCAGCAGATTACGCGCAGAAAAAAAGGATCTCAAGAAGATCCTTTGATCTTTTCTACGGGG
TCTGACGCTCAGTGGAACGAAAACTCACGTTAAGGGATTTTGGTCATGAGATTATCAAAAAGGATCTTCA
CCTAGATCCTTTTAAATTAAAAATGAAGTTTTAAATCAATCTAAAGTATATATGAGTAAACTTGGTCTGA
CAGTTACCAATGCTTAATCAGTGAGGCACCTATCTCAGCGATCTGTCTATTTCGTTCATCCATAGTTGCC
TGACTCCCCGTCGTGTAGATAACTACGATACGGGAGGGCTTACCATCTGGCCCCAGTGCTGCAATGATAC
CGCGAGATCCACGCTCACCGGCTCCAGATTTATCAGCAATAAACCAGCCAGCCGGAAGGGCCGAGCGCAG
AAGTGGTCCTGCAACTTTATCCGCCTCCATCCAGTCTATTAATTGTTGCCGGGAAGCTAGAGTAAGTAGT
TCGCCAGTTAATAGTTTGCGCAACGTTGTTGCCATTGCTACAGGCATCGTGGTGTCACGCTCGTCGTTTG
GTATGGCTTCATTCAGCTCCGGTTCCCAACGATCAAGGCGAGTTACATGATCCCCCATGTTGTGCAAAAA
AGCGGTTAGCTCCTTCGGTCCTCCGATCGTTGTCAGAAGTAAGTTGGCCGCAGTGTTATCACTCATGGTT
ATGGCAGCACTGCATAATTCTCTTACTGTCATGCCATCCGTAAGATGCTTTTCTGTGACTGGTGAGTACT
CAACCAAGTCATTCTGAGAATAGTGTATGCGGCGACCGAGTTGCTCTTGCCCGGCGTCAATACGGGATAA
TACCGCGCCACATAGCAGAACTTTAAAAGTGCTCATCATTGGAAAACGTTCTTCGGGGCGAAAACTCTCA
AGGATCTTACCGCTGTTGAGATCCAGTTCGATGTAACCCACTCGTGCACCCAACTGATCTTCAGCATCTT
TTACTTTCACCAGCGTTTCTGGGTGAGCAAAAACAGGAAGGCAAAATGCCGCAAAAAAGGGAATAAGGGC
GACACGGAAATGTTGAATACTCATACTCTTCCTTTTTCAATATTATTGAAGCATTTATCAGGGTTATTGT
CTCATGAGCGGATACATATTTGAATGTATTTAGAAAAATAAACAAATAGGGGTTCCGCGCACATTTCCCC
GAAAAGTGCCACCTGACGTC
Features (pLannotate 1.2.2; 4 found; start..end, strand, type, name):
     16..146     -  CDS            lacZ (fragment): β-galactosidase; lacZ
    225..813     -  rep_origin     ori: high-copy-number ColE1/pMB1/pBR322/pUC origin of replication
    984..1844    -  CDS            AmpR: β-lactamase; bla; confers resistance to ampicillin, carbenicillin, and related antibiotics
   1845..1949    -  promoter       AmpR promoter: bla
