[The description below was written by a language model from this plasmid's Addgene catalogue record and pLannotate feature annotations shown in this document.]
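Description:
pUC57-mini v2-HF24_F11 is a small (about 2 kb) synthetic-biology part plasmid built on the pUC57-mini cloning backbone and maintained in E. coli. Propagation relies on a high-copy ColE1/pMB1/pUC-type origin of replication, and selection is through the β-lactamase gene (AmpR), expressed from its native bla promoter, which confers resistance to ampicillin. Apart from these two backbone elements, the annotated sequence contains only the insert, so the plasmid acts as a storage and donor vehicle, not an expression construct.

The payload is fragment 11 of a set of 24 pieces into which an E. coli lacI/lacZ cassette was divided. The feature table detects a short segment of roughly 130 bp matching part of the lacZ (β-galactosidase) coding sequence, which is consistent with this fragment falling inside the lacZ portion of the cassette. No promoter or other regulatory element is annotated alongside it, and the fragment is not expected to be functional by itself. According to the record, the 24-way split was designed as a high-fidelity Golden Gate assembly. Such assemblies use Type IIS restriction enzymes to release each fragment with unique four-base overhangs that direct ordered ligation. The specific enzyme sites and overhang sequences flanking the fragment are not stated in the record, and the cloning sites are listed as unknown.

The plasmid is intended to be used together with the other 23 fragment donors as a test system for multi-fragment assembly. Reconstituting the lacI/lacZ cassette would typically allow assembly accuracy to be scored by a colony colour readout, although the record does not describe the assay.
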