Addgene plasmid #195725: pUC57-mini v2-HF24_F11
Purpose: This plasmid carries a fragment from a 24-fragment lacI/lacZ cassette split that was designed as a Golden Gate assembly with high fidelity.
Depositing lab: Eric Cantor. Depositing organization: New England Biolabs. Publication: Comprehensive Profiling of Four Base Overhang Ligation Fidelity by T4 DNA Ligase and Application to DNA Assembly. Potapov V, Ong JL, Kucera RB, Langhorst BW, Bilotti K, Pryor JM, Cantor EJ, Canton B, Knight TF, Evans TC Jr, Lohman GJS. ACS Synth Biol. 2018 Nov 16;7(11):2665-2674. doi: 10.1021/acssynbio.8b00333. Epub 2018 Oct 29. PubMed 30335370.
Backbone
  Vector backbone: pUC57-mini
  Vector type: Synthetic Biology
Growth in bacteria
  Bacterial resistance: Ampicillin, 100 μg/mL
  Growth temperature: 37°C
  Growth strain: DH5alpha
  Copy number: High Copy
Gene/Insert
  Gene/Insert name: Fragment#11 of 24 fragment splits in lacI/lacZ cassette
  Species: E.coli
  Cloning method: Restriction Enzyme; 5′ cloning site Unknown (unknown if destroyed)
Terms and licenses: Academic/Nonprofit Terms; Industry Terms: Not Available to Industry
How to cite: pUC57-mini v2-HF24_F11 was a gift from Eric Cantor (Addgene plasmid # 195725 ; http://n2t.net/addgene:195725 ; RRID:Addgene_195725)
